>Addgene plasmid #174257 | pAPM-miR30-IFI16-ts2 | addgene full sequence | sequence record 343341 | Addgene NGS Result
TCCGCCCCATGGCTGACTAATTTTTTTTATTTATGCAGAGGCCGAGGCCGCCTCTGCCTCTGAGCTATTC
CAGAAGTAGTGAGGAGGCTTTTTTGGAGGCCTAGGCTTTTGCAAAAAGCTCGCGTTGACATTGATTATTG
ACTAGTTATTAATAGTAATCAATTACGGGGTCATTAGTTCATAGCCCATATATGGAGTTCCGCGTTACAT
AACTTACGGTAAATGGCCCGCCTGGCTGACCGCCCAACGACCCCCGCCCATTGACGTCAATAATGACGTA
TGTTCCCATAGTAACGCCAATAGGGACTTTCCATTGACGTCAATGGGTGGAGTATTTACGGTAAACTGCC
CACTTGGCAGTACATCAAGTGTATCATATGCCAAGTACGCCCCCTATTGACGTCAATGACGGTAAATGGC
CCGCCTGGCATTATGCCCAGTACATGACCTTATGGGACTTTCCTACTTGGCAGTACATCTACGTATTAGT
CATCGCTATTACCATGGTGATGCGGTTTTGGCAGTACATCAATGGGCGTGGATAGCGGTTTGACTCACGG
GGATTTCCAAGTCTCCACCCCATTGACGTCAATGGGAGTTTGTTTTGGCACCAAAATCAACGGGACTTTC
CAAAATGTCGTAACAACTCCGCCCCATTGACGCAAATGGGCGGTAGGCGTGTACGGTGGGAGGTCTATAT
AAGCAGCGCGTTTTGCCTGTACTGGGTCTCTCTGGTTAGACCAGATCTGAGCCTGGGAGCTCTCTGGCTA
ACTAGGGAACCCACTGCTTAAGCCTCAATAAAGCTTGCCTTGAGTGCTTCAAGTAGTGTGTGCCCGTCTG
TTGTGTGACTCTGGTAACTAGAGATCCCTCAGACCCTTTTAGTCAGTGTGGAAAATCTCTAGCAGTGGCG
CCCGAACAGGGACTTGAAAGCGAAAGGGAAACCAGAGGAGCTCTCTCGACGCAGGACTCGGCTTGCTGAA
GCGCGCACGGCAAGAGGCGAGGGGCGGCGACTGGTGAGTACGCCAAAAATTTTGACTAGCGGAGGCTAGA
AGGAGAGAGATGGGTGCGAGAGCGTCAGTATTAAGCGGGGGAGAATTAGATCGCGATGGGAAAAAATTCG
GTTAAGGCCAGGGGGAAAGAAAAAATATAAATTAAAACATATAGTATGGGCAAGCAGGGAGCTAGAACGA
TTCGCAGTTAATCCTGGCCTGTTAGAAACATCAGAAGGCTGTAGACAAATACTGGGACAGCTACAACCAT
CCCTTCAGACAGGATCAGAAGAACTTAGATCATTATATAATACAGTAGCAACCCTCTATTGTGTGCATCA
AAGGATAGAGATAAAAGACACCAAGGAAGCTTTAGACAAGATAGAGGAAGAGCAAAACAAAAGTAAGACC
ACCGCACAGCAAGCGGCCGGCCGCTGATCTTCAGACCTGGAGGAGGAGATATGAGGGACAATTGGAGAAG
TGAATTATATAAATATAAAGTAGTAAAAATTGAACCATTAGGAGTAGCACCCACCAAGGCAAAGAGAAGA
GTGGTGCAGAGAGAAAAAAGAGCAGTGGGAATAGGAGCTTTGTTCCTTGGGTTCTTGGGAGCAGCAGGAA
GCACTATGGGCGCAGCGTCAATGACGCTGACGGTACAGGCCAGACAATTATTGTCTGGTATAGTGCAGCA
GCAGAACAATTTGCTGAGGGCTATTGAGGCGCAACAGCATCTGTTGCAACTCACAGTCTGGGGCATCAAG
CAGCTCCAGGCAAGAATCCTGGCTGTGGAAAGATACCTAAAGGATCAACAGCTCCTGGGGATTTGGGGTT
GCTCTGGAAAACTCATTTGCACCACTGCTGTGCCTTGGAATGCTAGTTGGAGTAATAAATCTCTGGAACA
GATTTGGAATCACACGACCTGGATGGAGTGGGACAGAGAAATTAACAATTACACAAGCTTAATACACTCC
TTAATTGAAGAATCGCAAAACCAGCAAGAAAAGAATGAACAAGAATTATTGGAATTAGATAAATGGGCAA
GTTTGTGGAATTGGTTTAACATAACAAATTGGCTGTGGTATATAAAATTATTCATAATGATAGTAGGAGG
CTTGGTAGGTTTAAGAATAGTTTTTGCTGTACTTTCTATAGTGAATAGAGTTAGGCAGGGATATTCACCA
TTATCGTTTCAGACCCACCTCCCAACCCCGAGGGGACCCGACAGGCCCGAAGGAATAGAAGAAGAAGGTG
GAGAGAGAGACAGAGACAGATCCATTCGATTAGTGAACGGATCGGCACTGCGTGCGCCAATTCTGCAGAC
AAATGGCAGTATTCATCCACAATTTTAAAAGAAAAGGGGGGATTGGGGGGTACAGTGCAGGGGAAAGAAT
AGTAGACATAATAGCAACAGACATACAAACTAAAGAATTACAAAAACAAATTACAAAAATTCAAAATTTT
CGGGTTTATTACAGGGACAGCAGAGATCCAGTTTGGTTAATTAACTGCAGCCCCGATAAAATAAAAGATT
TTATTTAGTCTCCAGAAAAAGGGGGGAATGAAAGACCCCACCTGTAGGTTTGGCAAGCTAGCTGCAGTAA
CGCCATTTTGCAAGGCATGGAAAAATACCAAACCAAGAATAGAGAAGTTCAGATCAAGGGCGGGTACATG
AAAATAGCTAACGTTGGGCCAAACAGGATATCTGCGGTGAGCAGTTTCGGCCCCGGCCCGGGGCCAAGAA
CAGATGGTCACCGCAGTTTCGGCCCCGGCCCGAGGCCAAGAACAGATGGTCCCCAGATATGGCCCAACCC
TCAGCAGTTTCTTAAGACCCATCAGATGTTTCCAGGCTCCCCCAAGGACCTGAAATGACCCTGCGCCTTA
TTTGAATTAACCAATCAGCCTGCTTCTCGCTTCTGTTCGCGCGCTTCTGCTTCCCGAGCTCTATAAAAGA
GCTCACAACCCCTCACTCGGCGCGCCAGTCCTCCGACAGACTGAGTCGCCCGGGGGTCTAGAACGCGTGC
CGCCATGACCGAATACAAACCTACCGTGAGGCTGGCTACAAGAGATGATGTCCCAAGGGCTGTGAGAACA
CTGGCCGCCGCTTTTGCCGATTACCCTGCCACACGCCACACTGTGGACCCAGATCGGCATATCGAGAGAG
TGACTGAGCTGCAGGAACTGTTCCTGACCCGAGTGGGCCTGGACATTGGGAAGGTCTGGGTCGCAGACGA
TGGAGCAGCTGTGGCTGTCTGGACCACACCAGAGAGCGTGGAAGCCGGAGCTGTCTTTGCAGAGATCGGC
CCTAGAATGGCAGAACTGAGCGGCTCCAGGCTGGCAGCACAGCAGCAGATGGAGGGACTGCTGGCCCCAC
ACAGGCCTAAGGAACCAGCATGGTTCCTGGCTACCGTGGGGGTCTCTCCTGACCATCAGGGCAAAGGACT
GGGAAGTGCTGTGGTCCTGCCAGGAGTGGAGGCTGCAGAACGAGCTGGAGTCCCTGCATTTCTGGAGACC
TCTGCTCCACGAAACCTGCCCTTCTATGAACGGCTGGGCTTTACTGTGACCGCAGATGTGGAGGTCCCCG
AAGGACCTAGGACCTGGTGCATGACACGCAAACCCGGCGCCTGAGCGATCGCCGCGGCCGCCTTCTTAAC
CCAACAGAAGGCTCGAGAAGGTATATTGCTGTTGACAGTGAGCGCCAAGAACATTGTTCTACTAAATAGT
GAAGCCACAGATGTATTTAGTAGAACAATGTTCTTGTTGCCTACTGCCTCGGACTTCAAGGGGCTAGAAT
TCGGCAGCTGTAGATCTTAGCCACTTTTTAAAAGAAAAGGGGGGACTGGAAGGGCTAACTGCATCCGGAC
TGTACTGGGTCTCTCTGGTTAGACCAGATCTGAGCCTGGGAGCTCTCTGGCTAACTAGGGAACCCACTGC
TTAAGCCTCAATAAAGCTTGCCTTGAGTGCTTCAAGTAGTGTGTGCCCGTCTGTTGTGTGACTCTGGTAA
CTAGAGATCCCTCAGACCCTTTTAGTCAGTGTGGAAAATCTCTAGCAGGGCCCGTTTCATGTGAGCAAAA
GGCCAGCAAAAGGCCAGGAACCGTAAAAAGGCCGCGTTGCTGGCGTTTTTCCATAGGCTCCGCCCCCCTG
ACGAGCATCACAAAAATCGACGCTCAAGTCAGAGGTGGCGAAACCCGACAGGACTATAAAGATACCAGGC
GTTTCCCCCTGGAAGCTCCCTCGTGCGCTCTCCTGTTCCGACCCTGCCGCTTACCGGATACCTGTCCGCC
TTTCTCCCTTCGGGAAGCGTGGCGCTTTCTCATAGCTCACGCTGTAGGTATCTCAGTTCGGTGTAGGTCG
TTCGCTCCAAGCTGGGCTGTGTGCACGAACCCCCCGTTCAGCCCGACCGCTGCGCCTTATCCGGTAACTA
TCGTCTTGAGTCCAACCCGGTAAGACACGACTTATCGCCACTGGCAGCAGCCACTGGTAACAGGATTAGC
AGAGCGAGGTATGTAGGCGGTGCTACAGAGTTCTTGAAGTGGTGGCCTAACTACGGCTACACTAGAAGAA
CAGTATTTGGTATCTGCGCTCTGCTGAAGCCAGTTACCTTCGGAAAAAGAGTTGGTAGCTCTTGATCCGG
CAAACAAACCACCGCTGGTAGCGGTGGTTTTTTTGTTTGCAAGCAGCAGATTACGCGCAGAAAAAAAGGA
TCTCAAGAAGATCCTTTGATCTTTTCTACGGGGTCTGACGCTCAGTGGAACGAAAACTCACGTTAAGGGA
TTTTGGTCATGAGATTATCAAAAAGGATCTTCACCTAGATCCTTTTAAATTAAAAATGAAGTTTTAAATC
AATCTAAAGTATATATGAGTAAACTTGGTCTGACAGTTACCAATGCTTAATCAGTGAGGCACCTATCTCA
GCGATCTGTCTATTTCGTTCATCCATAGTTGCCTGACTCCCCGTCGTGTAGATAACTACGATACGGGAGG
GCTTACCATCTGGCCCCAGTGCTGCAATGATACCGCGAGACCCACGCTCACCGGCTCCAGATTTATCAGC
AATAAACCAGCCAGCCGGAAGGGCCGAGCGCAGAAGTGGTCCTGCAACTTTATCCGCCTCCATCCAGTCT
ATTAATTGTTGCCGGGAAGCTAGAGTAAGTAGTTCGCCAGTTAATAGTTTGCGCAACGTTGTTGCCATTG
CTACAGGCATCGTGGTGTCACGCTCGTCGTTTGGTATGGCTTCATTCAGCTCCGGTTCCCAACGATCAAG
GCGAGTTACATGATCCCCCATGTTGTGCAAAAAAGCGGTTAGCTCCTTCGGTCCTCCGATCGTTGTCAGA
AGTAAGTTGGCCGCAGTGTTATCACTCATGGTTATGGCAGCACTGCATAATTCTCTTACTGTCATGCCAT
CCGTAAGATGCTTTTCTGTGACTGGTGAGTACTCAACCAAGTCATTCTGAGAATAGTGTATGCGGCGACC
GAGTTGCTCTTGCCCGGCGTCAATACGGGATAATACCGCGCCACATAGCAGAACTTTAAAAGTGCTCATC
ATTGGAAAACGTTCTTCGGGGCGAAAACTCTCAAGGATCTTACCGCTGTTGAGATCCAGTTCGATGTAAC
CCACTCGTGCACCCAACTGATCTTCAGCATCTTTTACTTTCACCAGCGTTTCTGGGTGAGCAAAAACAGG
AAGGCAAAATGCCGCAAAAAAGGGAATAAGGGCGACACGGAAATGTTGAATACTCATACTCTTCCTTTTT
CAATATTATTGAAGCATTTATCAGGGTTATTGTCTCATGAGCGGATACATATTTGAATGTATTTAGAAAA
ATAAACAAATAGGGGTTCCGCGCACATTTCCCCGAAAAGTGCCACCTGACGTCGACGGATCGGGAGATCT
CCCGATCCCCTATGGTGCACTCTCAGTACAATCTGCTCTGATGCCGCATAGTTAAGCCAGTATCTGCTCC
CTGCTTGTGTGTTGGAGGTCGCTGAGTAGTGCGCGAGCAAAATTTAAGCTACAACAAGGCAAGGCTTGAC
CGACAATTGCATGAAGAATCTGCTTAGGGTTAGGCGTTTTGCGCTGCTTCGCGATGTACGGGCCAGATAT
ACGCGCTGTGGAATGTGTGTCAGTTAGGGTGTGGAAAGTCCCCAGGCTCCCCAGCAGGCAGAAGTATGCA
AAGCATGCATCTCAATTAGTCAGCAACCAGGTGTGGAAAGTCCCCAGGCTCCCCAGCAGGCAGAAGTATG
CAAAGCATGCATCTCAATTAGTCAGCAACCATAGTCCCGCCCCTAACTCCGCCCATCCCGCCCCTAACTC
CGCCCAGTTCCGCCCATTC
Features (pLannotate 1.2.2; 19 found; start..end, strand, type, name):
    127..506     +  enhancer       CMV enhancer: human cytomegalovirus immediate early enhancer
    507..706     +  promoter       CMV promoter: human cytomegalovirus (CMV) immediate early promoter
    724..904     +  LTR            5' LTR (truncated): truncated 5' long terminal repeat (LTR) from HIV-1
    951..1076    +  misc_feature   HIV-1 Ψ: packaging signal of human immunodeficiency virus type 1
   1060..1398    +  CDS            HIV-1 gag (fragment): gag protein from human immunodeficiency virus 1; gag
   1573..1806    +  misc_feature   RRE: The Rev response element (RRE) of HIV-1 allows for Rev-dependent mRNA export from the nucleus to the cytoplasm.
   2183..2283    +  CDS            Rev (fragment): human immunodeficiency virus 1 (HIV-1) Rev protein; rev; enhances nuclear export of unspliced and incompletely spliced viral mRNAs
   2333..2450    +  misc_feature   cPPT/CTS: central polypurine tract and central termination sequence of HIV-1
   2587..2994    +  promoter       SFFV promoter: spleen focus-forming virus long terminal repeat (LTR) promoter
   3015..3611    +  CDS            pac: PUAC_STRAD - Protein predicted: Swiss-Prot protein existence level 4. Detoxification of puromycin. From Streptomyces alboniger.
   3636..3681    +  ncRNA          5' miR-30a (fragment): sequence upstream of the 71-nt precursor of the human miR-30a microRNA (Zeng et al., 2002) miRNA
   3751..3776    +  ncRNA          3' miR-30a (fragment): sequence downstream of the 71-nt precursor of the human miR-30a microRNA (Zeng et al., 2002) miRNA
   3806..3825    +  misc_feature   cPPT/CTS (fragment): central polypurine tract and central termination sequence of HIV-1
   3857..4037    +  LTR            5' LTR (truncated): truncated 5' long terminal repeat (LTR) from HIV-1
   4108..4696    -  rep_origin     ori: high-copy-number ColE1/pMB1/pBR322/pUC origin of replication
   4867..5727    -  CDS            AmpR: β-lactamase; bla; confers resistance to ampicillin, carbenicillin, and related antibiotics
   5728..5832    -  promoter       AmpR promoter: bla
   5891..5943    -  misc_feature   bom (fragment): basis of mobility region from pBR322
   6105..115     +  promoter       SV40 promoter (across the origin): SV40 enhancer and early promoter
