[The description below was written by a language model from this plasmid's Addgene catalogue record and pLannotate feature annotations shown in this document.]
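Description:
pAPM-miR30-IFI16-ts2 is an HIV-1-based lentiviral RNAi vector built on the pAPM-miR30 backbone and designed to knock down human IFI16 (also known as IFNGIP1 or PYHIN2). In bacteria it is maintained through a high-copy ColE1/pUC-type origin and selected with ampicillin via the β-lactamase gene. The sequenced plasmid is about 6.3 kb.

The transfer cassette begins with a CMV enhancer/promoter fused to a truncated HIV-1 5' LTR, an arrangement that typically drives genomic RNA production in packaging cells without a requirement for Tat. Downstream lie the Ψ packaging signal with a gag fragment, the Rev response element for Rev-dependent nuclear export of the unspliced genome, and the cPPT/CTS, which aids nuclear import of the reverse-transcribed DNA. The internal spleen focus-forming virus (SFFV) LTR promoter drives a single Pol II transcript encoding puromycin N-acetyltransferase (pac), followed immediately by an shRNA against IFI16 embedded between 5' and 3' flanking sequences of human miR-30a. Placing the hairpin in a microRNA scaffold lets the endogenous microRNA machinery process it from the 3' region of the same mRNA that confers puromycin resistance, so drug selection of transduced cells is linked to expression of the knockdown hairpin. The "ts2" in the name suggests it is one of several target sequences, though the record does not say so explicitly. A second truncated LTR annotation closes the viral unit. An SV40 promoter and a bom fragment lie in the plasmid backbone.

The stated purpose is IFI16 knockdown, and the associated publication concerns innate immune detection of intron-containing RNA expressed from the HIV-1 provirus. Packaging and envelope functions are not encoded here and must be supplied in trans.
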