Addgene plasmid #174257: pAPM-miR30-IFI16-ts2
Purpose: IFI16 knockdown
Depositing lab: Jeremy Luban. Depositing organization: University of Massachusetts, Worcester. Publication: IFIH1 (MDA5) is required for innate immune detection of intron-containing RNA expressed from the HIV-1 provirus. Guney MH, Nagalekshmi K, McCauley SM, Carbone C, Aydemir O, Luban J. Proc Natl Acad Sci U S A. 2024 Jul 16;121(29):e2404349121. doi: 10.1073/pnas.2404349121. Epub 2024 Jul 10. PubMed 38985764.
Backbone
  Vector backbone: pAPM-miR30
  Vector type: Lentiviral, RNAi
  Selectable markers: Puromycin
Growth in bacteria
  Bacterial resistance: Ampicillin, 100 μg/mL
  Growth temperature: 30°C
  Growth strain: NEB Stable
  Copy number: High Copy
Gene/Insert
  Gene/Insert name: IFI16 shRNA
  gRNA/shRNA sequence: TTTAGTAGAACAATGTTCTTGT
  Species: H. sapiens (human)
  Entrez Gene: IFI16 (a.k.a. IFNGIP1, PYHIN2)
  Promoter: SFFV
  Cloning method: Restriction Enzyme; 5′ cloning site unknown (unknown if destroyed)
Terms and licenses: Academic/Nonprofit Terms; Industry Terms: Not Available to Industry
Depositor comments: Please visit https://doi.org/10.1101/2023.11.17.567619 for bioRxiv preprint.
How to cite: pAPM-miR30-IFI16-ts2 was a gift from Jeremy Luban (Addgene plasmid # 174257 ; http://n2t.net/addgene:174257 ; RRID:Addgene_174257)
